Addgene plasmid #64190: pKMD106e - intein-Cas9(S219)
Purpose: Expresses intein-Cas9(S219) in mammalian cells
Depositing lab: David Liu. Depositing organization: Harvard University. Publication: Small molecule-triggered Cas9 protein with improved genome-editing specificity. Davis KM, Pattanayak V, Thompson DB, Zuris JA, Liu DR. Nat Chem Biol. 2015 May;11(5):316-8. doi: 10.1038/nchembio.1793. Epub 2015 Apr 6. PubMed 25848930.
Backbone
  Vector backbone: pJDS246
  Backbone size w/o insert (bp): 3399
  Total vector size (bp): 8850
  Vector type: Mammalian Expression, CRISPR
Growth in bacteria
  Bacterial resistance: Ampicillin, 100 μg/mL
  Growth temperature: 37°C
  Growth strain: Mach1
  Copy number: Unknown
Gene/Insert
  Gene/Insert name: mammalian codon-optimized S. pyogenes intein-Cas9(S219) - NLS - 3x FLAG (alt name: intein-Cas9(S219))
  Species: Streptococcus pyogenes
  Insert size (bp): 5451
  Promoter: CMV
  Tag / fusion protein: NLS - 3x FLAG (C terminal on insert)
  Cloning method: Unknown
  Sequencing primers: 5′ CMV-F; 3′ OK569
Resource information
  A portion of this plasmid was derived from a plasmid made by: Keith Joung (pJDS246)
Terms and licenses: Academic/Nonprofit Terms; Industry Terms: Not Available to Industry
How to cite: pKMD106e - intein-Cas9(S219) was a gift from David Liu (Addgene plasmid # 64190 ; http://n2t.net/addgene:64190 ; RRID:Addgene_64190)
