[The description below was written by a language model from this plasmid's Addgene catalogue record and pLannotate feature annotations shown in this document.]
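Description:
pKMD106e - intein-Cas9(S219) is an 8,850 bp mammalian expression and CRISPR plasmid built on the pJDS246 backbone. It is propagated in E. coli through a high-copy ColE1/pUC-type origin and selected with ampicillin via the β-lactamase gene and its native promoter. Short remnants of lac regulatory elements, a pBluescript polylinker, an SV40 promoter and the pBR322 bom region are also annotated, but these are backbone fragments. No mammalian selection marker is recorded.

The payload is a 5,451 bp, mammalian codon-optimized Streptococcus pyogenes Cas9 open reading frame driven by the CMV enhancer and immediate-early promoter and terminated by the bovine growth hormone polyadenylation signal. A T7 promoter sits just upstream of the coding sequence. The Cas9 coding region is interrupted near its 5′ end by an intein, with S219 in the name presumably denoting the insertion position. The feature table reflects this as two Cas9 fragments flanking a segment that contains an estrogen receptor alpha ligand-binding domain. The annotation tool labels the Cas9 fragments as the "VQR" PAM variant, but this appears to be a best-match label, as the catalogue entry does not mention those mutations. The protein carries a C-terminal nuclear localization signal and 3xFLAG tag for nuclear import and detection; only the 3xFLAG is annotated.

According to the associated publication title, the design provides a small molecule-triggered Cas9 with improved genome-editing specificity. A ligand-dependent intein is expected to keep the nuclease disrupted until ligand binding to the receptor domain promotes protein splicing and restores intact Cas9. No guide RNA cassette is annotated, so the guide must presumably be supplied separately.
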