Features (pLannotate 1.2.2; 18 found; start..end, strand, type, name):
    132..335     +  promoter       CMV promoter: human cytomegalovirus (CMV) immediate early promoter
    377..395     +  promoter       T7 promoter: promoter for bacteriophage T7 RNA polymerase
    409..1063    +  CDS            Cas9 VQR (fragment): Streptococcus pyogenes Cas9 endonuclease with the D1135V/R1335Q/T1337R mutations has an altered recognition specificity for the protospacer adjacent motif (PAM) (Kleinstiver et al., 2015)
   1363..2106    +  CDS            ER-LBD (fragment): estrogen nuclear receptor alpha ligand-binding domain; ESR1
   2301..5748    +  CDS            Cas9 VQR (fragment): Streptococcus pyogenes Cas9 endonuclease with the D1135V/R1335Q/T1337R mutations has an altered recognition specificity for the protospacer adjacent motif (PAM) (Kleinstiver et al., 2015)
   5782..5847    +  CDS            3xFLAG: three tandem FLAG® epitope tags, followed by an enterokinase cleavage site
   5911..6135    +  polyA_signal   bGH poly(A) signal: bovine growth hormone polyadenylation signal
   6139..6160    +  promoter       SV40 promoter (fragment): SV40 enhancer and early promoter
   6165..6181    +  misc_feature   MCS (fragment): pBluescript multiple cloning site
   6230..6246    -  protein_bind   lac operator: The lac repressor binds to the lac operator to inhibit transcription in E. coli. This inhibition can be relieved by adding lactose or isopropyl-β-D-thiogalactopyranoside (IPTG). lac repressor encoded by lacI
   6254..6284    -  promoter       lac promoter: promoter for the E. coli lac operon
   6299..6320    -  protein_bind   CAP binding site: CAP binding activates transcription in the presence of cAMP. E. coli catabolite activator protein
   6333..6425    -  CDS            lacI (fragment): lac repressor; lacI; The lac repressor binds to the lac operator to inhibit transcription in E. coli. This inhibition can be relieved by adding lactose or isopropyl-β-D-thiogalactopyranoside (IPTG).
   6608..7196    -  rep_origin     ori: high-copy-number ColE1/pMB1/pBR322/pUC origin of replication
   7367..8227    -  CDS            AmpR: β-lactamase; bla; confers resistance to ampicillin, carbenicillin, and related antibiotics
   8228..8332    -  promoter       AmpR promoter: bla
   8403..8447    -  misc_feature   bom (fragment): basis of mobility region from pBR322
   8602..131     +  enhancer       CMV enhancer (across the origin): human cytomegalovirus immediate early enhancer
>Addgene plasmid #64190 | pKMD106e - intein-Cas9(S219) | depositor full sequence | sequence record 107549 | pKMD106e - intein-Cas9(S219) sequence 8850 bps
ATATGCCAAGTACGCCCCCTATTGACGTCAATGACGGTAAATGGCCCGCCTGGCATTATGCCCAGTACAT
GACCTTATGGGACTTTCCTACTTGGCAGTACATCTACGTATTAGTCATCGCTATTACCATGGTGATGCGG
TTTTGGCAGTACATCAATGGGCGTGGATAGCGGTTTGACTCACGGGGATTTCCAAGTCTCCACCCCATTG
ACGTCAATGGGAGTTTGTTTTGGCACCAAAATCAACGGGACTTTCCAAAATGTCGTAACAACTCCGCCCC
ATTGACGCAAATGGGCGGTAGGCGTGTACGGTGGGAGGTCTATATAAGCAGAGCTGGTTTAGTGAACCGT
CAGATCCGCTAGAGATCCGCGGCCGCTAATACGACTCACTATAGGGAGAGCCGCCACCATGGATAAAAAG
TATTCTATTGGTTTAGACATCGGCACTAATTCCGTTGGATGGGCTGTCATAACCGATGAATACAAAGTAC
CTTCAAAGAAATTTAAGGTGTTGGGGAACACAGACCGTCATTCGATTAAAAAGAATCTTATCGGTGCCCT
CCTATTCGATAGTGGCGAAACGGCAGAGGCGACTCGCCTGAAACGAACCGCTCGGAGAAGGTATACACGT
CGCAAGAACCGAATATGTTACTTACAAGAAATTTTTAGCAATGAGATGGCCAAAGTTGACGATTCTTTCT
TTCACCGTTTGGAAGAGTCCTTCCTTGTCGAAGAGGACAAGAAACATGAACGGCACCCCATCTTTGGAAA
CATAGTAGATGAGGTGGCATATCATGAAAAGTACCCAACGATTTATCACCTCAGAAAAAAGCTAGTTGAC
TCAACTGATAAAGCGGACCTGAGGTTAATCTACTTGGCTCTTGCCCATATGATAAAGTTCCGTGGGCACT
TTCTCATTGAGGGTGATCTAAATCCGGACAACTCGGATGTCGACAAACTGTTCATCCAGTTAGTACAAAC
CTATAATCAGTTGTTTGAAGAGAACCCTATAAATGCAAGTGGCGTGGATGCGAAGGCTATTCTTAGCGCC
CGCCTCTCTAAATGCCTTGCCGAGGGTACCCGAATCTTCGATCCGGTCACTGGTACAACGCATCGCATCG
AGGATGTTGTCGATGGGCGCAAGCCTATTCATGTCGTGGCTGCTGCCAAGGACGGAACGCTGCTCGCGCG
GCCCGTGGTGTCCTGGTTCGACCAGGGAACGCGGGATGTGATCGGGTTGCGGATCGCCGGTGGCGCCATC
GTGTGGGCGACACCCGATCACAAGGTGCTGACAGAGTACGGCTGGCGTGCCGCCGGGGAACTCCGCAAGG
GAGACAGGGTGGCCGGACCGGGTGGTTCTGGTAACAGCCTGGCCTTGTCCCTGACGGCCGACCAGATGGT
CAGTGCCTTGTTGGATGCTGAGCCCCCCATACTCTATTCCGAGTATGATCCTACCAGTCCCTTCAGTGAA
GCTTCGATGATGGGCTTACTGACCAACCTGGCAGACAGGGAGCTGGTTCACATGATCAACTGGGCGAAGA
GGGTGCCAGGCTTTGTGGATTTGACCCTCCATGATCAGGCCCACCTTCTAGAACGTGCCTGGCTAGAGAT
CCTGATGATTGGTCTCGTCTGGCGCTCCATGGAGCACCCAGGGAAGCTACTGTTTGCTCCTAACTTGCTC
TTGGACAGGAACCAGGGAAAATGTGTAGAGGGCATGGTGGAGATCTTCGACATGCTGCTGGCTACATCAT
CTCGGTTCCGCATGATGAATCTGCAGGGAGAGGAGTTTGTGTGCCTCAAATCTATTATTTTGCTTAATTC
TGGAGTGTACACATTTCTGTCCAGCACCCTGAAGTCTCTGGAAGAGAAGGACCATATCCACCGAGCCCTG
GACAAGATCACGGACACTTTGATCCACCTGATGGCCAAGGCAGGCCTGACCCTGCAGCAGCAGCACCAGC
GGCTGGCCCAGCTCCTCCTCATCCTCTCCCACATCAGGCACATGAGTAACAAAGGAATGGAGCATCTGTA
CAGCATGAAGTACAAGAACGTGGTGCCCCTCTATGACCTGCTGCTGGAGATGCTGGACGCCCACCGCCTA
CATGCGGGTGGTTCTGGTGCTAGCCGCGTGCAGGCGTTCGCGGATGCCCTGGATGACAAATTCCTGCACG
ACATGCTGGCGGAAGGACTCCGCTATTCCGTGATCCGAGAAGTGCTGCCAACGCGGCGGGCACGAACGTT
CGACCTCGAGGTCGAGGAACTGCACACCCTCGTCGCCGAAGGGGTTGTCGTGCACAACTGCCGACGGCTA
GAAAACCTGATCGCACAATTACCCGGAGAGAAGAAAAATGGGTTGTTCGGTAACCTTATAGCGCTCTCAC
TAGGCCTGACACCAAATTTTAAGTCGAACTTCGACTTAGCTGAAGATGCCAAATTGCAGCTTAGTAAGGA
CACGTACGATGACGATCTCGACAATCTACTGGCACAAATTGGAGATCAGTATGCGGACTTATTTTTGGCT
GCCAAAAACCTTAGCGATGCAATCCTCCTATCTGACATACTGAGAGTTAATACTGAGATTACCAAGGCGC
CGTTATCCGCTTCAATGATCAAAAGGTACGATGAACATCACCAAGACTTGACACTTCTCAAGGCCCTAGT
CCGTCAGCAACTGCCTGAGAAATATAAGGAAATATTCTTTGATCAGTCGAAAAACGGGTACGCAGGTTAT
ATTGACGGCGGAGCGAGTCAAGAGGAATTCTACAAGTTTATCAAACCCATATTAGAGAAGATGGATGGGA
CGGAAGAGTTGCTTGTAAAACTCAATCGCGAAGATCTACTGCGAAAGCAGCGGACTTTCGACAACGGTAG
CATTCCACATCAAATCCACTTAGGCGAATTGCATGCTATACTTAGAAGGCAGGAGGATTTTTATCCGTTC
CTCAAAGACAATCGTGAAAAGATTGAGAAAATCCTAACCTTTCGCATACCTTACTATGTGGGACCCCTGG
CCCGAGGGAACTCTCGGTTCGCATGGATGACAAGAAAGTCCGAAGAAACGATTACTCCATGGAATTTTGA
GGAAGTTGTCGATAAAGGTGCGTCAGCTCAATCGTTCATCGAGAGGATGACCAACTTTGACAAGAATTTA
CCGAACGAAAAAGTATTGCCTAAGCACAGTTTACTTTACGAGTATTTCACAGTGTACAATGAACTCACGA
AAGTTAAGTATGTCACTGAGGGCATGCGTAAACCCGCCTTTCTAAGCGGAGAACAGAAGAAAGCAATAGT
AGATCTGTTATTCAAGACCAACCGCAAAGTGACAGTTAAGCAATTGAAAGAGGACTACTTTAAGAAAATT
GAATGCTTCGATTCTGTCGAGATCTCCGGGGTAGAAGATCGATTTAATGCGTCACTTGGTACGTATCATG
ACCTCCTAAAGATAATTAAAGATAAGGACTTCCTGGATAACGAAGAGAATGAAGATATCTTAGAAGATAT
AGTGTTGACTCTTACCCTCTTTGAAGATCGGGAAATGATTGAGGAAAGACTAAAAACATACGCTCACCTG
TTCGACGATAAGGTTATGAAACAGTTAAAGAGGCGTCGCTATACGGGCTGGGGACGATTGTCGCGGAAAC
TTATCAACGGGATAAGAGACAAGCAAAGTGGTAAAACTATTCTCGATTTTCTAAAGAGCGACGGCTTCGC
CAATAGGAACTTTATGCAGCTGATCCATGATGACTCTTTAACCTTCAAAGAGGATATACAAAAGGCACAG
GTTTCCGGACAAGGGGACTCATTGCACGAACATATTGCGAATCTTGCTGGTTCGCCAGCCATCAAAAAGG
GCATACTCCAGACAGTCAAAGTAGTGGATGAGCTAGTTAAGGTCATGGGACGTCACAAACCGGAAAACAT
TGTAATCGAGATGGCACGCGAAAATCAAACGACTCAGAAGGGGCAAAAAAACAGTCGAGAGCGGATGAAG
AGAATAGAAGAGGGTATTAAAGAACTGGGCAGCCAGATCTTAAAGGAGCATCCTGTGGAAAATACCCAAT
TGCAGAACGAGAAACTTTACCTCTATTACCTACAAAATGGAAGGGACATGTATGTTGATCAGGAACTGGA
CATAAACCGTTTATCTGATTACGACGTCGATCACATTGTACCCCAATCCTTTTTGAAGGACGATTCAATC
GACAATAAAGTGCTTACACGCTCGGATAAGAACCGAGGGAAAAGTGACAATGTTCCAAGCGAGGAAGTCG
TAAAGAAAATGAAGAACTATTGGCGGCAGCTCCTAAATGCGAAACTGATAACGCAAAGAAAGTTCGATAA
CTTAACTAAAGCTGAGAGGGGTGGCTTGTCTGAACTTGACAAGGCCGGATTTATTAAACGTCAGCTCGTG
GAAACCCGCCAAATCACAAAGCATGTTGCACAGATACTAGATTCCCGAATGAATACGAAATACGACGAGA
ACGATAAGCTGATTCGGGAAGTCAAAGTAATCACTTTAAAGTCAAAATTGGTGTCGGACTTCAGAAAGGA
TTTTCAATTCTATAAAGTTAGGGAGATAAATAACTACCACCATGCGCACGACGCTTATCTTAATGCCGTC
GTAGGGACCGCACTCATTAAGAAATACCCGAAGCTAGAAAGTGAGTTTGTGTATGGTGATTACAAAGTTT
ATGACGTCCGTAAGATGATCGCGAAAAGCGAACAGGAGATAGGCAAGGCTACAGCCAAATACTTCTTTTA
TTCTAACATTATGAATTTCTTTAAGACGGAAATCACTCTGGCAAACGGAGAGATACGCAAACGACCTTTA
ATTGAAACCAATGGGGAGACAGGTGAAATCGTATGGGATAAGGGCCGGGACTTCGCGACGGTGAGAAAAG
TTTTGTCCATGCCCCAAGTCAACATAGTAAAGAAAACTGAGGTGCAGACCGGAGGGTTTTCAAAGGAATC
GATTCTTCCAAAAAGGAATAGTGATAAGCTCATCGCTCGTAAAAAGGACTGGGACCCGAAAAAGTACGGT
GGCTTCGATAGCCCTACAGTTGCCTATTCTGTCCTAGTAGTGGCAAAAGTTGAGAAGGGAAAATCCAAGA
AACTGAAGTCAGTCAAAGAATTATTGGGGATAACGATTATGGAGCGCTCGTCTTTTGAAAAGAACCCCAT
CGACTTCCTTGAGGCGAAAGGTTACAAGGAAGTAAAAAAGGATCTCATAATTAAACTACCAAAGTATAGT
CTGTTTGAGTTAGAAAATGGCCGAAAACGGATGTTGGCTAGCGCCGGAGAGCTTCAAAAGGGGAACGAAC
TCGCACTACCGTCTAAATACGTGAATTTCCTGTATTTAGCGTCCCATTACGAGAAGTTGAAAGGTTCACC
TGAAGATAACGAACAGAAGCAACTTTTTGTTGAGCAGCACAAACATTATCTCGACGAAATCATAGAGCAA
ATTTCGGAATTCAGTAAGAGAGTCATCCTAGCTGATGCCAATCTGGACAAAGTATTAAGCGCATACAACA
AGCACAGGGATAAACCCATACGTGAGCAGGCGGAAAATATTATCCATTTGTTTACTCTTACCAACCTCGG
CGCTCCAGCCGCATTCAAGTATTTTGACACAACGATAGATCGCAAACGATACACTTCTACCAAGGAGGTG
CTAGACGCGACACTGATTCACCAATCCATCACGGGATTATATGAAACTCGGATAGATTTGTCACAGCTTG
GGGGTGACGGATCCCCCAAGAAGAAGAGGAAAGTCTCGAGCGACTACAAAGACCATGACGGTGATTATAA
AGATCATGACATCGATTACAAGGATGACGATGACAAGGCTGCAGGATGACCGGTCATCATCACCATCACC
ATTGAGTTTAAACCCGCTGATCAGCCTCGACTGTGCCTTCTAGTTGCCAGCCATCTGTTGTTTGCCCCTC
CCCCGTGCCTTCCTTGACCCTGGAAGGTGCCACTCCCACTGTCCTTTCCTAATAAAATGAGGAAATTGCA
TCGCATTGTCTGAGTAGGTGTCATTCTATTCTGGGGGGTGGGGTGGGGCAGGACAGCAAGGGGGAGGATT
GGGAAGACAATAGCAGGCATGCTGGGGATGCGGTGGGCTCTATGGCTTCTGAGGCGGAAAGAACCAGCTG
GGGCTCGATACCGTCGACCTCTAGCTAGAGCTTGGCGTAATCATGGTCATAGCTGTTTCCTGTGTGAAAT
TGTTATCCGCTCACAATTCCACACAACATACGAGCCGGAAGCATAAAGTGTAAAGCCTAGGGTGCCTAAT
GAGTGAGCTAACTCACATTAATTGCGTTGCGCTCACTGCCCGCTTTCCAGTCGGGAAACCTGTCGTGCCA
GCTGCATTAATGAATCGGCCAACGCGCGGGGAGAGGCGGTTTGCGTATTGGGCGCTCTTCCGCTTCCTCG
CTCACTGACTCGCTGCGCTCGGTCGTTCGGCTGCGGCGAGCGGTATCAGCTCACTCAAAGGCGGTAATAC
GGTTATCCACAGAATCAGGGGATAACGCAGGAAAGAACATGTGAGCAAAAGGCCAGCAAAAGGCCAGGAA
CCGTAAAAAGGCCGCGTTGCTGGCGTTTTTCCATAGGCTCCGCCCCCCTGACGAGCATCACAAAAATCGA
CGCTCAAGTCAGAGGTGGCGAAACCCGACAGGACTATAAAGATACCAGGCGTTTCCCCCTGGAAGCTCCC
TCGTGCGCTCTCCTGTTCCGACCCTGCCGCTTACCGGATACCTGTCCGCCTTTCTCCCTTCGGGAAGCGT
GGCGCTTTCTCAATGCTCACGCTGTAGGTATCTCAGTTCGGTGTAGGTCGTTCGCTCCAAGCTGGGCTGT
GTGCACGAACCCCCCGTTCAGCCCGACCGCTGCGCCTTATCCGGTAACTATCGTCTTGAGTCCAACCCGG
TAAGACACGACTTATCGCCACTGGCAGCAGCCACTGGTAACAGGATTAGCAGAGCGAGGTATGTAGGCGG
TGCTACAGAGTTCTTGAAGTGGTGGCCTAACTACGGCTACACTAGAAGGACAGTATTTGGTATCTGCGCT
CTGCTGAAGCCAGTTACCTTCGGAAAAAGAGTTGGTAGCTCTTGATCCGGCAAACAAACCACCGCTGGTA
GCGGTGGTTTTTTTGTTTGCAAGCAGCAGATTACGCGCAGAAAAAAAGGATCTCAAGAAGATCCTTTGAT
CTTTTCTACGGGGTCTGACGCTCAGTGGAACGAAAACTCACGTTAAGGGATTTTGGTCATGAGATTATCA
AAAAGGATCTTCACCTAGATCCTTTTAAATTAAAAATGAAGTTTTAAATCAATCTAAAGTATATATGAGT
AAACTTGGTCTGACAGTTACCAATGCTTAATCAGTGAGGCACCTATCTCAGCGATCTGTCTATTTCGTTC
ATCCATAGTTGCCTGACTCCCCGTCGTGTAGATAACTACGATACGGGAGGGCTTACCATCTGGCCCCAGT
GCTGCAATGATACCGCGAGACCCACGCTCACCGGCTCCAGATTTATCAGCAATAAACCAGCCAGCCGGAA
GGGCCGAGCGCAGAAGTGGTCCTGCAACTTTATCCGCCTCCATCCAGTCTATTAATTGTTGCCGGGAAGC
TAGAGTAAGTAGTTCGCCAGTTAATAGTTTGCGCAACGTTGTTGCCATTGCTACAGGCATCGTGGTGTCA
CGCTCGTCGTTTGGTATGGCTTCATTCAGCTCCGGTTCCCAACGATCAAGGCGAGTTACATGATCCCCCA
TGTTGTGCAAAAAAGCGGTTAGCTCCTTCGGTCCTCCGATCGTTGTCAGAAGTAAGTTGGCCGCAGTGTT
ATCACTCATGGTTATGGCAGCACTGCATAATTCTCTTACTGTCATGCCATCCGTAAGATGCTTTTCTGTG
ACTGGTGAGTACTCAACCAAGTCATTCTGAGAATAGTGTATGCGGCGACCGAGTTGCTCTTGCCCGGCGT
CAATACGGGATAATACCGCGCCACATAGCAGAACTTTAAAAGTGCTCATCATTGGAAAACGTTCTTCGGG
GCGAAAACTCTCAAGGATCTTACCGCTGTTGAGATCCAGTTCGATGTAACCCACTCGTGCACCCAACTGA
TCTTCAGCATCTTTTACTTTCACCAGCGTTTCTGGGTGAGCAAAAACAGGAAGGCAAAATGCCGCAAAAA
AGGGAATAAGGGCGACACGGAAATGTTGAATACTCATACTCTTCCTTTTTCAATATTATTGAAGCATTTA
TCAGGGTTATTGTCTCATGAGCGGATACATATTTGAATGTATTTAGAAAAATAAACAAATAGGGGTTCCG
CGCACATTTCCCCGAAAAGTGCCACCTGACGTCGACGGATCGGGAGATCGATCTCCCGATCCCCTAGGGT
CGACTCTCAGTACAATCTGCTCTGATGCCGCATAGTTAAGCCAGTATCTGCTCCCTGCTTGTGTGTTGGA
GGTCGCTGAGTAGTGCGCGAGCAAAATTTAAGCTACAACAAGGCAAGGCTTGACCGACAATTGCATGAAG
AATCTGCTTAGGGTTAGGCGTTTTGCGCTGCTTCGCGATGTACGGGCCAGATATACGCGTTGACATTGAT
TATTGACTAGTTATTAATAGTAATCAATTACGGGGTCATTAGTTCATAGCCCATATATGGAGTTCCGCGT
TACATAACTTACGGTAAATGGCCCGCCTGGCTGACCGCCCAACGACCCCCGCCCATTGACGTCAATAATG
ACGTATGTTCCCATAGTAACGCCAATAGGGACTTTCCATTGACGTCAATGGGTGGAGTATTTACGGTAAA
CTGCCCACTTGGCAGTACATCAAGTGTATC
