>Addgene plasmid #64190 | pKMD106e - intein-Cas9(S219) | addgene partial sequence | sequence record 111950 | CMV-F 5'-CGCAAATGGGCGGTAGGCGTG-3'
GTGAACCGTCAGATCCGCTAGAGATCCGCGGCCGCTAATACGACTCACTATAGGGAGAGCCGCCACCATG
GATAAAAAGTATTCTATTGGTTTAGACATCGGCACTAATTCCGTTGGATGGGCTGTCATAACCGATGAAT
ACAAAGTACCTTCAAAGAAATTTAAGGTGTTGGGGAACACAGACCGTCATTCGATTAAAAAGAATCTTAT
CGGTGCCCTCCTATTCGATAGTGGCGAAACGGCAGAGGCGACTCGCCTGAAACGAACCGCTCGGAGAAGG
TATACACGTCGCAAGAACCGAATATGTTACTTACAAGAAATTTTTAGCAATGAGATGGCCAAAGTTGACG
ATTCTTTCTTTCACCGTTTGGAAGAGTCCTTCCTTGTCGAAGAGGACAAGAAACATGAACGGCACCCCAT
CTTTGGAAACATAGTAGATGAGGTGGCATATCATGAAAAGTACCCAACGATTTATCACCTCAGAAAAAAG
CTAGTTGACTCAACTGATAAAGCGGACCTGAGGTTAATCTACTTGGCTCTTGCCCATATGATAAAGTTCC
GTGGGCACTTTCTCATTGAGGGTGATCTAAATCCGGACAACTCGGATGTCGACAAACTGTTCATCCAGTT
AGTACAAACCTATAATCAGTTGTTTGAAGAGAACCCTATAAATGCAAGTGGCGTGGATGCGAAGGCTATT
CTTAGCGCCCGCCTCTCTAAATGCCTTGCCGAGGGTACCCGAATCTTCGATCCGGTCACTGGTACAACGC
ATCGCATCGAGGATGTTGTCGATGGGCGCAAGCCTATTCATGTCGTGGCTGCTGCCAAGGACGGAACGCT
GCTCGCGCGGCCCGTGGTGTCCTGGTTCGACCAGG
