>Addgene plasmid #64190 | pKMD106e - intein-Cas9(S219) | addgene partial sequence | sequence record 112550 | BGH-rev 5'-TAGAAGGCACAGTCGAGG-3'
GATGACCGGTCATCCTGCAGCCTTGTCATCGTCATCCTTGTAATCGATGTCATGATCTTTATAATCACCG
TCATGGTCTTTGTAGTCGCTCGAGACTTTCCTCTTCTTCTTGGGGGATCCGTCACCCCCAAGCTGTGACA
AATCTATCCGAGTTTCATATAATCCCGTGATGGATTGGTGAATCAGTGTCGCGTCTAGCACCTCCTTGGT
AGAAGTGTATCGTTTGCGATCTATCGTTGTGTCAAAATACTTGAATGCGGCTGGAGCGCCGAGGTTGGTA
AGAGTAAACAAATGGATAATATTTTCCGCCTGCTCACGTATGGGTTTATCCCTGTGCTTGTTGTATGCGC
TTAATACTTTGTCCAGATTGGCATCAGCTAGGATGACTCTCTTACTGAATTCCGAAATTTGCTCTATGAT
TTCGTCGAGATAATGTTTGTGCTGCTCAACAAAAAGTTGCTTCTGTTCGTTATCTTCAGGTGAACCTTTC
AACTTCTCGTAATGGGACGCTAAATACAGGAAATTCACGTATTTAGACGGTAGTGCGAGTTCGTTCCCCT
TTTGAAGCTCTCCGGCGCTAGCCAACATCCGTTTTCGGCCATTTTCTAACTCAAACAGACTATACTTTGG
TAGTTTAATTATGAGATCCTTTTTTACTTCCTTGTAACCTTTCGCCTCAAGGAAGTCGATGGGGTTCTTT
TCAAAAGACGAGCGCTCCATAATCGTTATCCCCAATAATTCTTTGACTGACTTCAGTTTCTTGGATTTTC
CCTTCTCAACTTTTGCCACTACTAGGACAGAATAGGCAACTGTAGGGCTATCGAAGCCACCGTACTTT
