>Addgene plasmid #64190 | pKMD106e - intein-Cas9(S219) | addgene partial sequence | sequence record 115328 | hESR1-F 5'-ATGAATCTGCAGGGAGAGGA-3'
TTCTGGAGTGTACACATTTCTGTCCAGCACCCTGAAGTCTCTGGAAGAGAAGGACCATATCCACCGAGCC
CTGGACAAGATCACGGACACTTTGATCCACCTGATGGCCAAGGCAGGCCTGACCCTGCAGCAGCAGCACC
AGCGGCTGGCCCAGCTCCTCCTCATCCTCTCCCACATCAGGCACATGAGTAACAAAGGAATGGAGCATCT
GTACAGCATGAAGTACAAGAACGTGGTGCCCCTCTATGACCTGCTGCTGGAGATGCTGGACGCCCACCGC
CTACATGCGGGTGGTTCTGGTGCTAGCCGCGTGCAGGCGTTCGCGGATGCCCTGGATGACAAATTCCTGC
ACGACATGCTGGCGGAAGGACTCCGCTATTCCGTGATCCGAGAAGTGCTGCCAACGCGGCGGGCACGAAC
GTTCGACCTCGAGGTCGAGGAACTGCACACCCTCGTCGCCGAAGGGGTTGTCGTGCACAACTGCCGACGG
CTAGAAAACCTGATCGCACAATTACCCGGAGAGAAGAAAAATGGGTTGTTCGGTAACCTTATAGCGCTCT
CACTAGGCCTGACACCAAATTTTAAGTCGAACTTCGACTTAGCTGAAGATGCCAAATTGCAGCTTAGTAA
GGACACGTACGATGACGATCTCGACAATCTACTGGCACAAATTGGAGATCAGTATGCGGACTTATTTTTG
GCTGCCAA
